Addgene plasmid #98228: DPAGT1 (DPAGT1A-c005)
Purpose: Baculovirus expression for structure determination; may not be full ORF
Depositing lab: Nicola Burgess-Brown. Depositing organization: University of Oxford.
Backbone
  Vector backbone: pFB-LIC-Bse
  Backbone manufacturer: Opher Gileadi (Addgene plasmid # 26108)
  Vector type: Baculovirus
Growth in bacteria
  Bacterial resistance: Ampicillin, 100 μg/mL
  Growth temperature: 37°C
  Growth strain: DH5alpha
  Copy number: Unknown
Gene/Insert
  Gene/Insert name: DPAGT1A (alt names: DPAGT1; dolichyl-phosphate (UDP-N-acetylglucosamine) N-acetylglucosaminephosphotransferase 1 (GlcNAc-1-P transferase) [isoform a])
  Species: H. sapiens (human)
  Mutation: pfam00953:Glycos_transf_4 98-275
  Entrez Gene: DPAGT1 (a.k.a. ALG7, CDG-Ij, CDG1J, CMS13, CMSTA2, D11S366, DGPT, DPAGT, DPAGT2, G1PT, GPT, UAGT, UGAT)
  Promoter: polyhedrin
  Tag / fusion protein: His-6-TEV (N terminal on backbone)
  Cloning method: Ligation Independent Cloning
  Sequencing primers: 5′ Fbac-1; 3′ Fbac-2
Terms and licenses: Academic/Nonprofit Terms; Industry Terms: Not Available to Industry
Depositor comments: Baculovirus transfer vector (Bac-to-bac), N-terminal His-tag, TEV cleavable. 5LEV: http://www.thesgc.org/structures/5LEV
How to cite: DPAGT1 (DPAGT1A-c005) was a gift from Nicola Burgess-Brown (Addgene plasmid # 98228 ; http://n2t.net/addgene:98228 ; RRID:Addgene_98228)
