[The description below was written by a language model from this plasmid's Addgene catalogue record and the feature table of its GenBank file.]
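Description:
DPAGT1 (DPAGT1A-c005) is a 6,008 bp baculovirus transfer plasmid built on the pFB-LIC-Bse backbone, a Bac-to-Bac style vector adapted for ligation-independent cloning. It is propagated in E. coli through a high-copy ColE1/pUC-type origin and selected with ampicillin via the bla (AmpR) gene. An f1 phage origin is also present. The left and right ends of a mini-Tn7 element flank the expression region. In the Bac-to-Bac system these ends direct site-specific transposition of the intervening DNA into a bacmid carried in a suitable E. coli host, giving recombinant baculovirus DNA that can be used to infect insect cells. A class 1 integron Pc promoter is annotated within the Tn7-bounded segment, but the feature table annotates no marker gene downstream of it.

The payload is human DPAGT1 isoform a, the dolichyl-phosphate GlcNAc-1-phosphate transferase. It is expressed from the strong, very late polyhedrin promoter of Autographa californica nucleopolyhedrovirus and terminated by an SV40 polyadenylation signal. The backbone supplies an N-terminal 6xHis tag followed by a TEV protease recognition site, so the protein can be purified by metal-affinity capture and the tag then removed. The insert itself is not annotated in the feature table, though it would occupy the interval between the TEV site and the poly(A) signal. The record cautions that it may not be the full open reading frame. The only note in the mutation field is that the Glycos_transf_4 Pfam domain spans residues 98–275. The construct was made to produce protein in insect cells for structure determination, and the depositor links it to a deposited structure.
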