LOCUS       Exported 6008 bp ds-DNA circular SYN 13-MAY-2021
DEFINITION  Baculovirus expression for structure determination; may not be full
            ORF.
ACCESSION   .
VERSION     .
KEYWORDS    DPAGT1 (DPAGT1A-c005)
SOURCE      synthetic DNA construct
  ORGANISM  synthetic DNA construct
REFERENCE   1 (bases 1 to 6008)
  TITLE     SGC Oxford 2017
REFERENCE   2 (bases 1 to 6008)
  AUTHORS   .
  TITLE     Direct Submission
  JOURNAL   Exported May 13, 2021 from SnapGene Server 1.1.58
            http://www.snapgene.com
FEATURES             Location/Qualifiers
     source          1..6008
                     /organism="synthetic DNA construct"
                     /mol_type="other DNA"
     promoter        1..92
                     /gene="polh from Autographa californica"
                     /label=polyhedrin promoter
                     /note="promoter for the baculovirus polyhedrin gene"
     primer_bind     17..34
                     /label=Polyhedrin-F
                     /note="Polyhedrin promoter, forward primer"
     CDS             154..171
                     /codon_start=1
                     /product="6xHis affinity tag"
                     /label=6xHis
                     /translation="HHHHHH"
     CDS             196..216
                     /codon_start=1
                     /product="tobacco etch virus (TEV) protease recognition and
                     cleavage site"
                     /label=TEV site
                     /translation="ENLYFQS"
     polyA_signal    1614..1748
                     /label=SV40 poly(A) signal
                     /note="SV40 polyadenylation signal"
     primer_bind     complement(1651..1670)
                     /label=SV40pA-R
                     /note="SV40 polyA, reverse primer"
     primer_bind     1705..1724
                     /label=EBV-rev
                     /note="SV40 polyA terminator, reverse primer"
     mobile_element  1777..1942
                     /mobile_element_type="transposon:Tn7"
                     /note="mini-Tn7 element (left end of the Tn7 transposon)"
     rep_origin      2126..2580
                     /direction=RIGHT
                     /label=f1 ori
                     /note="f1 bacteriophage origin of replication; arrow
                     indicates direction of (+) strand synthesis"
     primer_bind     complement(2213..2232)
                     /label=F1ori-R
                     /note="F1 origin, reverse primer"
     primer_bind     2422..2443
                     /label=F1ori-F
                     /note="F1 origin, forward primer"
     promoter        2606..2710
                     /gene="bla"
                     /label=AmpR promoter
     CDS             2711..3571
                     /codon_start=1
                     /gene="bla"
                     /product="beta-lactamase"
                     /label=AmpR
                     /note="confers resistance to ampicillin, carbenicillin, and
                     related antibiotics"
                     /translation="MSIQHFRVALIPFFAAFCLPVFAHPETLVKVKDAEDQLGARVGYI
                     ELDLNSGKILESFRPEERFPMMSTFKVLLCGAVLSRIDAGQEQLGRRIHYSQNDLVEYS
                     PVTEKHLTDGMTVRELCSAAITMSDNTAANLLLTTIGGPKELTAFLHNMGDHVTRLDRW
                     EPELNEAIPNDERDTTMPVAMATTLRKLLTGELLTLASRQQLIDWMEADKVAGPLLRSA
                     LPAGWFIADKSGAGERGSRGIIAALGPDGKPSRIVVIYTTGSQATMDERNRQIAEIGAS
                     LIKHW"
     primer_bind     complement(2929..2948)
                     /label=Amp-R
                     /note="Ampicillin resistance gene, reverse primer"
     rep_origin      3742..4330
                     /direction=RIGHT
                     /label=ori
                     /note="high-copy-number ColE1/pMB1/pBR322/pUC origin of
                     replication"
     primer_bind     4231..4250
                     /label=pBR322ori-F
                     /note="pBR322 origin, forward primer"
     primer_bind     4484..4501
                     /label=L4440
                     /note="L4440 vector, forward primer"
     mobile_element  4635..4859
                     /mobile_element_type="transposon:Tn7"
                     /note="mini-Tn7 element (right end of the Tn7 transposon)"
     promoter        complement(5629..5657)
                     /gene="intI1 (promoter lies within the coding sequence)"
                     /label=Pc promoter
                     /note="class 1 integron promoter"
ORIGIN
        1 atcatggaga taattaaaat gataaccatc tcgcaaataa ataagtattt tactgttttc
       61 gtaacagttt tgtaataaaa aaacctataa atattccgga ttattcatac cgtcccacca
      121 tcgggcgcgg atctcggtcc gaaaaccatg ggccaccatc atcatcatca ttcttctggt
      181 gtagatctgg gtaccgagaa cctgtacttc caatccatgt gggccttctc ggaattgccc
      241 atgccgctgc tgatcaattt gatcgtctcg ctgctgggat ttgtggccac agtcaccctc
      301 atcccggcct tccggggcca cttcattgct gcgcgcctct gtggtcagga cctcaacaaa
      361 accagccgac agcagatccc agaatcccag ggagtgatca gcggtgctgt tttccttatc
      421 atcctcttct gcttcatccc tttccccttc ctgaactgct ttgtgaagga gcagtgtaag
      481 gcattccccc accatgaatt tgtggccctg ataggtgccc tccttgccat ctgctgcatg
      541 atcttcctgg gctttgcgga tgatgtactg aatctgcgct ggcgccataa gctgctgcta
      601 cctacagctg cctcactacc tctcctcatg gtctatttca ccaactttgg caacacgacc
      661 attgtggtgc ccaagccctt ccgcccgata cttggcctgc atctggactt gggaatcctg
      721 tactatgtct acatggggct gctggcagtg ttctgtacca atgccatcaa tatcctagca
      781 ggaattaacg gcctagaggc tggccagtca ctagtcattt ctgcttccat cattgtcttc
      841 aacctggtag agttggaagg tgattgtcgg gatgatcatg tcttttccct ctacttcatg
      901 ataccctttt ttttcaccac tttgggattg ctctaccaca actggtaccc atcacgggtg
      961 tttgtgggag ataccttctg ttactttgct ggcatgacct ttgccggggt gggcatcttg
     1021 ggacacttca gcaagaccat gctactattc ttcatgcccc aggtgttcaa cttcctctac
     1081 tcactgcctc agctcctgca tatcatcccc tgccctcgcc accgcatacc cagactcaat
     1141 atcaagacag gcaaactgga gatgagctat tccaagttca agaccaagag cctctctttc
     1201 ttgggcacct ttattttaaa ggtggcagag agcctccagc tggtgacagt acaccagagt
     1261 gagactgaag atggtgaatt cactgaatgt aacaacatga ccctcatcaa cttgctactt
     1321 aaagtccttg ggcccataca tgagagaaac ctcacattgc tcctgctgct gctgcagatc
     1381 ctgggcagtg ccatcacctt ctccattcga tatcagctcg ttcgactctt ctatgatgtc
     1441 tgacagtaaa ggtggatacg gatccgaatt cgagctccgt cgacaagctt gtcgagaagt
     1501 actagaggat cataatcagc cataccacat ttgtagaggt tttacttgct ttaaaaaacc
     1561 tcccacacct ccccctgaac ctgaaacata aaatgaatgc aattgttgtt gttaacttgt
     1621 ttattgcagc ttataatggt tacaaataaa gcaatagcat cacaaatttc acaaataaag
     1681 catttttttc actgcattct agttgtggtt tgtccaaact catcaatgta tcttatcatg
     1741 tctggatctg atcactgata tcgcctagga gatccgaacc agataagtga aatctagttc
     1801 caaactattt tgtcattttt aattttcgta ttagcttacg acgctacacc cagttcccat
     1861 ctattttgtc actcttccct aaataatcct taaaaactcc atttccaccc ctcccagttc
     1921 ccaactattt tgtccgccca cagcggggca tttttcttcc tgttatgttt ttaatcaaac
     1981 atcctgccaa ctccatgtga caaaccgtca tcttcggcta ctttttctct gtcacagaat
     2041 gaaaattttt ctgtcatctc ttcgttatta atgtttgtaa ttgactgaat atcaacgctt
     2101 atttgcagcc tgaatggcga atgggnnnnn nnnnnnnnnn nnnnnnnnnn nnnnnnnnnn
     2161 nnnnnnnnnn nnnnnnnnnn nnnnnnnnnn nnnnnnnnnn nnnnnnnnnn nnnnnnnnnn
     2221 nnnnnnnnnn nnnnnnnnnn nnnnnnnnnc nnnnnnnnnn nnnnnnnnnn nnnnnnnnnn
     2281 nnnnnnnnnn nnnnnnnnnn nnnnnnnnnn nnnnnnnnnn nnnnnnnnnn nnnnnnnnnn
     2341 nannnnnnnn nnnnnnnnnn nnnnnnnnnn nnnnnnnnnn nnnnnnnnnn ncctttgacg
     2401 ttggagtcca cgttcttaat agtggactct tgttccaaac tggaacaaca ctcaacccta
     2461 tctcggtcta ttcttttgat ttataaggga ttttgccgat ttcggcctat tggttaaaaa
     2521 atgagctgat ttaacaaaaa tttaacgcga attttaacaa aatattaacg cttacaattt
     2581 aggtggcact tttcggggaa atgtgcgcgg aacccctatt tgtttatttt tctaaataca
     2641 ttcaaatatg tatccgctca tgagacaata accctgataa atgcttcaat aatattgaaa
     2701 aaggaagagt atgagtattc aacatttccg tgtcgccctt attccctttt ttgcggcatt
     2761 ttgccttcct gtttttgctc acccagaaac gctggtgaaa gtaaaagatg ctgaagatca
     2821 gttgggtgca cgagtgggtt acatcgaact ggatctcaac agcggtaaga tccttgagag
     2881 ttttcgcccc gaagaacgtt ttccaatgat gagcactttt aaagttctgc tatgtggcgc
     2941 ggtattatcc cgtattgacg ccgggcaaga gcaactcggt cgccgcatac actattctca
     3001 gaatgacttg gttgagtact caccagtcac agaaaagcat cttacggatg gcatgacagt
     3061 aagagaatta tgcagtgctg ccataaccat gagtgataac actgcggcca acttacttct
     3121 gacaacgatc ggaggaccga aggagctaac cgcttttttg cacaacatgg gggatcatgt
     3181 aactcgcctt gatcgttggg aaccggagct gaatgaagcc ataccaaacg acgagcgtga
     3241 caccacgatg cctgtagcaa tggcaacaac gttgcgcaaa ctattaactg gcgaactact
     3301 tactctagct tcccggcaac aattaataga ctggatggag gcggataaag ttgcaggacc
     3361 acttctgcgc tcggcccttc cggctggctg gtttattgct gataaatctg gagccggtga
     3421 gcgtgggtct cgcggtatca ttgcagcact ggggccagat ggtaagccct cccgtatcgt
     3481 agttatctac acgacgggga gtcaggcaac tatggatgaa cgaaatagac agatcgctga
     3541 gataggtgcc tcactgatta agcattggta actgtcagac caagtttact catatatact
     3601 ttagattgat ttaaaacttc atttttaatt taaaaggatc taggtgaaga tcctttttga
     3661 taatctcatg accaaaatcc cttaacgtga gttttcgttc cactgagcgt cagaccccgt
     3721 agaaaagatc aaaggatctt cttgagatcc tttttttctg cgcgtaatct gctgcttgca
     3781 aacaaaaaaa ccaccgctac cagcggtggt ttgtttgccg gatcaagagc taccaactct
     3841 ttttccgaag gtaactggct tcagcagagc gcagatacca aatactgttc ttctagtgta
     3901 gccgtagtta ggccaccact tcaagaactc tgtagcaccg cctacatacc tcgctctgct
     3961 aatcctgtta ccagtggctg ctgccagtgg cgataagtcg tgtcttaccg ggttggactc
     4021 aagacgatag ttaccggata aggcgcagcg gtcgggctga acggggggtt cgtgcacaca
     4081 gcccagcttg gagcgaacga cctacaccga actgagatac ctacagcgtg agctatgaga
     4141 aagcgccacg cttcccgaag ggagaaaggc ggacaggtat ccggtaagcg gcagggtcgg
     4201 aacaggagag cgcacgaggg agcttccagg gggaaacgcc tggtatcttt atagtcctgt
     4261 cgggtttcgc cacctctgac ttgagcgtcg atttttgtga tgctcgtcag gggggcggag
     4321 cctatggaaa aacgccagca acgcggcctt tttacggttc ctggcctttt gctggccttt
     4381 tgctcacatg ttctttcctg cgttatcccc tgattctgtg gataaccgta ttaccgcctt
     4441 tgagtgagct gataccgctc gccgcagccg aacgaccgag cgcagcgagt cagtgagcga
     4501 ggaagcggaa gagcgcctga tgcggtattt tctccttacg catctgtgcg gtatttcaca
     4561 ccgcatagac cagccgcgta acctggcaaa atcggttacg gttgagtaat aaatggatgc
     4621 cctgcgtaag cgggtgtggg cggacaataa agtcttaaac tgaacaaaat agatctaaac
     4681 tatgacaata aagtcttaaa ctagacagaa tagttgtaaa ctgaaatcag tccagttatg
     4741 ctgtgaaaaa gcatactgga cttttgttat ggctaaagca aactcttcat tttctgaagt
     4801 gcaaattgcc cgtcgtatta aagaggggcg tggccaaggg catggtaaag actatattcg
     4861 cggcgttgtg acaatttacc gaacaactcc gcggccggga agccgatctc ggcttgaacg
     4921 aattgttagg tggcggtact tgggtcgata tcaaagtgca tcacttcttc ccgtatgccc
     4981 aactttgtat agagagccac tgcgggatcg tcaccgtaat ctgcttgcac gtagatcaca
     5041 taagcaccaa gcgcgttggc ctcatgcttg agcagattga tgagcgcggt ggcaatgccc
     5101 tgcctccggt gctcgccgga gactgcgaga tcatagatat agatctcact acgcggctgc
     5161 tcaaacttgg gcagaacgta agccgcgaga gcgccaacaa ccgcttcttg gtcgaaggca
     5221 gcaagcgcga tgaatgtctt actacggagc aagttcccga ggtaatcgga gtccggctga
     5281 tgttgggagt aggtggctac gtctccgaac tcacgaccga aaagatcaag agcagcccgc
     5341 atggatttga cttggtcagg gccgagccta catgtgcgaa tgatgcccat acttgagcca
     5401 cctaactttg ttttagggcg actgccctgc tgcgtaacat cgttgctgct ccataacatc
     5461 aaacatcgac ccacggcgta acgcgcttgc tgcttggatg cccgaggcat agactgtaca
     5521 aaaaaacagt cataacaagc catgaaaacc gccactgcgc cgttaccacc gctgcgttcg
     5581 gtcaaggttc tggaccagtt gcgtgagcgc atacgctact tgcattacag tttacgaacc
     5641 gaacaggctt atgtcaactg ggttcgtgcc ttcatccgtt tccacggtgt gcgtcacccg
     5701 gcaaccttgg gcagcagcga agtcgaggca tttctgtcct ggctggcgaa cgagcgcaag
     5761 gtttcggtct ccacgcatcg tcaggcattg gcggccttgc tgttcttcta cggcaaggtg
     5821 ctgtgcacgg atctgccctg gcttcaggag atcggaagac ctcggccgtc gcggcgcttg
     5881 ccggtggtgc tgaccccgga tgaagtggtt cgcatcctcg gttttctgga aggcgagcat
     5941 cgtttgttcg cccaggactc tagctatagt tctagtggtt ggctacgtat actccggaat
     6001 attaatag
//
