>Addgene plasmid #98228 | DPAGT1 (DPAGT1A-c005) | depositor partial sequence | sequence record 180084 | insert
CCATGGGCCACCATCATCATCATCATTCTTCTGGTGTAGATCTGGGTACCGAGAACCTGTACTTCCAATC
CATGTGGGCCTTCTCGGAATTGCCCATGCCGCTGCTGATCAATTTGATCGTCTCGCTGCTGGGATTTGTG
GCCACAGTCACCCTCATCCCGGCCTTCCGGGGCCACTTCATTGCTGCGCGCCTCTGTGGTCAGGACCTCA
ACAAAACCAGCCGACAGCAGATCCCAGAATCCCAGGGAGTGATCAGCGGTGCTGTTTTCCTTATCATCCT
CTTCTGCTTCATCCCTTTCCCCTTCCTGAACTGCTTTGTGAAGGAGCAGTGTAAGGCATTCCCCCACCAT
GAATTTGTGGCCCTGATAGGTGCCCTCCTTGCCATCTGCTGCATGATCTTCCTGGGCTTTGCGGATGATG
TACTGAATCTGCGCTGGCGCCATAAGCTGCTGCTACCTACAGCTGCCTCACTACCTCTCCTCATGGTCTA
TTTCACCAACTTTGGCAACACGACCATTGTGGTGCCCAAGCCCTTCCGCCCGATACTTGGCCTGCATCTG
GACTTGGGAATCCTGTACTATGTCTACATGGGGCTGCTGGCAGTGTTCTGTACCAATGCCATCAATATCC
TAGCAGGAATTAACGGCCTAGAGGCTGGCCAGTCACTAGTCATTTCTGCTTCCATCATTGTCTTCAACCT
GGTAGAGTTGGAAGGTGATTGTCGGGATGATCATGTCTTTTCCCTCTACTTCATGATACCCTTTTTTTTC
ACCACTTTGGGATTGCTCTACCACAACTGGTACCCATCACGGGTGTTTGTGGGAGATACCTTCTGTTACT
TTGCTGGCATGACCTTTGCCGGGGTGGGCATCTTGGGACACTTCAGCAAGACCATGCTACTATTCTTCAT
GCCCCAGGTGTTCAACTTCCTCTACTCACTGCCTCAGCTCCTGCATATCATCCCCTGCCCTCGCCACCGC
ATACCCAGACTCAATATCAAGACAGGCAAACTGGAGATGAGCTATTCCAAGTTCAAGACCAAGAGCCTCT
CTTTCTTGGGCACCTTTATTTTAAAGGTGGCAGAGAGCCTCCAGCTGGTGACAGTACACCAGAGTGAGAC
TGAAGATGGTGAATTCACTGAATGTAACAACATGACCCTCATCAACTTGCTACTTAAAGTCCTTGGGCCC
ATACATGAGAGAAACCTCACATTGCTCCTGCTGCTGCTGCAGATCCTGGGCAGTGCCATCACCTTCTCCA
TTCGATATCAGCTCGTTCGACTCTTCTATGATGTCTGACAGTAAAGGTGGATACGGATCCGAATTCGAGC
TCCGTCGACAAGCTT
